>Addgene plasmid #11377 | MDH1-miR-142-PGK-GFP | addgene partial sequence | sequence record 18732 | H1 5'-tcgctatgtgttctgggaaa-3'
GATCTTATAAGTTTTGTATGAAGAACACTCGAGCCCACACGGAGGGGAAGGGGGCAGGGGCCTTTATTAA
AGCAGGAGTCGGCAAGAAAAGCAGGTGGCCTGAAGAATCCCCGTGGACAGACAGACAGTGCAGTCACCCA
TAAAGTAGAAAGCACTACTAACAGCACTGGAGGGTGTAGTGTTTCCTACTTTATGGATGAGTGCACTGTG
GGCTTCGGAGACCACGCCACGCCGCGGCCCCCTGCCACCGTCCTCCACTCCAACATCAAGGAAACAGGTG
AGCATCTCTCACACGCCCTCATTTGGCTTTTTAATTAAGAATTCTTGCCAAACCTACAGGTGGGGTCTTT
CATTCCCCCCTTTTTCTGGAGACTAAATAAAATCTTTTATTTTATCGATAAGCTTGGCTGCAGGTCGACG
CGGCCGCAATTCTTAATTAATTCATTACTTGTACAGCTCGTCCATGCCGAGAGTGATCCCGGCGGCGGTC
ACGAACTCCAGCAGGACCATGTGATCGCGCTTCTCGTTGGGGTCTTTGCTCAGGGCGGACTGGGTGCTCA
GGTAGTGGTTGTCGGGCAGCAGCACGGGGCCGTCGCCGATGGGGGTGTTCTGCTGGTAGTGGTCGGCGAG
CTGCACGCTGCCGTCCTCGATGTTGTGGCGGATCTTGAAGTTCGCCTTGATGCCGTTCTTCTGCTTGTCG
GCCATGATATAGACGTTGTGGCTGTTGTAGTTGTACT
