[The description below was written by a language model from this plasmid's Addgene catalogue record.]
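Description:
MDH1-miR-142-PGK-GFP is a retroviral mammalian expression plasmid built on the MDH1-PGK-GFP 2.0 backbone (about 7 kb without insert) and designed to deliver a microRNA gene into mammalian cells. It is classified as a mammalian expression, retroviral and RNAi vector. In bacteria it is maintained as a high-copy plasmid under ampicillin selection. No feature table accompanies the entry, so the origin of replication, the long terminal repeats and the packaging signal expected of a retroviral vector are not individually documented.

The payload is a roughly 260 bp mouse (M. musculus) genomic fragment encoding miR-142, inserted by restriction-enzyme cloning. A fragment of this length is consistent with the microRNA hairpin plus flanking sequence, which would allow processing by the cell's own microRNA biogenesis machinery into mature miR-142, although the record does not define the fragment's boundaries. It also does not state which promoter drives the microRNA. As the vector name indicates, the backbone carries a separate PGK-GFP cassette, in which the phosphoglycerate kinase promoter would drive green fluorescent protein. This reporter allows transduced cells to be identified or sorted by fluorescence independently of microRNA expression.

The associated publication concerns microRNA modulation of hematopoietic lineage differentiation. This points to the construct's use for ectopic expression of miR-142 in retrovirally transduced hematopoietic cells, with GFP marking the transduced population so that effects on lineage outcome can be followed. Distribution is restricted to academic and nonprofit users.
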