Addgene plasmid #11377: MDH1-miR-142-PGK-GFP
Depositing lab: Chang-Zheng Chen. Depositing organization: Stanford University. Publication: MicroRNAs modulate hematopoietic lineage differentiation. Chen CZ, Li L, Lodish HF, Bartel DP. Science. 2004 Jan 2. 303(5654):83-6. 10.1126/science.1091903 PubMed 14657504.
Backbone
  Vector backbone: MDH1-PGK-GFP 2.0
  Backbone size w/o insert (bp): 6963
  Vector type: Mammalian Expression, Retroviral, RNAi
Growth in bacteria
  Bacterial resistance: Ampicillin, 100 μg/mL
  Growth temperature: 37°C
  Growth strain: DH5alpha
  Copy number: High Copy
Gene/Insert
  Gene/Insert name: miR-142
  Species: M. musculus (mouse)
  Insert size (bp): 260
  Cloning method: Restriction Enzyme
  Sequencing primers: 5′ N/A; 3′ N/A
Terms and licenses: Academic/Nonprofit Terms; Industry Terms: Not Available to Industry
How to cite: MDH1-miR-142-PGK-GFP was a gift from Chang-Zheng Chen (Addgene plasmid # 11377 ; http://n2t.net/addgene:11377 ; RRID:Addgene_11377)
